>Addgene plasmid #37509 | myc-NLRC5 | addgene partial sequence | sequence record 51023 | CMV-F 5'-CGCAAATGGGCGGTAGGCGTG-3'
AAGCACATGCTGATCTCCGAGGAGGACCTGAACGAGCAGAAGCTGATCTCCGAGGAGGACCTGAACGAGC
AGAAGCTGATCTCCGAGGAGGACCTGAACCTGGAGGTGCTGTTCCAGGGACCCGGGGTACCTAAGGATCC
AGTGTGGTGGAATTCTGCAGATATCATGGACCCCGTTGGCCTCCAGCTCGGCAACAAGAACCTGTGGAGC
TGTCTTGTGAGGCTGCTCACCAAAGACCCAGAATGGCTGAACGCCAAGATGAAGTTCTTCCTCCCCAACA
CGGACCTGGATTCCAGGAACGAGACCTTGGACCCTGAACAGAGAGTCATCCTGCAACTCAACAAGCTGCA
TGTCCAGGGTTCGGACACCTGGCAGTCTTTCATTCATTGTGTGTGCATGCAGCTGGAGGTGCCTCTGGAC
CTGGAGGTGCTGCTGCTGAGTACTTTTGGCTATGATGATGGGTTCACCAGCCAGCTGGGAGCTGAGGGGA
AAAGCCAACCTGAATCTCAGCTCCACCATGGCCTGAAGCGCCCACATCAGAGCTGTGGGTCCTCACCCCG
CCGGAAGCAGTGCAAGAAGCAGCAGCTAGAGTTGGCCAAGAAGTACCTGCAGCTCCTGCGGACCTCTGCC
CAGCAGCG
