>Addgene plasmid #37509 | myc-NLRC5 | addgene partial sequence | sequence record 52363 | BGH-Rev 5'-TAGAAGGCACAGTCGAGG-3'
GACTCGAGTCAAGTACCCCAAGGGGCCTGGGGCTGGTTGTCAAAGAAGGCAAAGTCCAGCCTGGGCTCCT
GGCTCTTCAGGTGCTGGGCCATGTCGCAGGGAATGGGGTTATTCCAGAGGCGGATGACTTGGATGCTAGA
CCCCTGGGCCAGTCCTTCAGCCAGGAGCCAGGCCCCCAAAGCTGTGATCTGATTCTTCTCCAGGTCCACT
CTCTTCAGCCGGCCCATCTGCGGCAGCACCTGGGCCAGCTCGGCAGCTGCCTCATCCCCGAGGAGATTCC
AGGACAGCAAGATTACTTCCAGGGCAGGGCAGCTCGTGAAGCTGGAGGTGAGGAGCTTGGCAGTCTGGTT
GTCAATCTTACAGGAAACCAGGTCTATCTGTCTGAGCAGCGGGAGCTCCATACAGAAACGCAGGACCCCT
CCAGCCAGGTTGTTTTCCGCCAAGCTGATCTCTTCCAAATGGGGGGATCCATCCAGGGCCTGGGCCAGGC
TCAGGGCCCCACCTGGGCCCAGATGGCTGAATGGTAGGTGTAGGACCCTCAGGTGCTGGGGCAGCTCCTG
AGCCAGCCCCAGGGCTGTGGGATCCCCCAGGGCATTGCAGCCAAGCATCAACTCCTCCAGGCGCCTGCAA
AGAACGAGAGACTCTGCCAACTGCACTCCCCCGGCTGAGCTGATGCTATTCCCTGAGAGGTCTATCTTCC
TGAGCTCTGGCAGCCCAGGCAGGATGGTAGCTAAGTGCTGGACACCAGCGTCTCCAATCTGGTTGTGGCT
CAAGTC
