>Addgene plasmid #37509 | myc-NLRC5 | addgene partial sequence | sequence record 54437 | NLRC5iso3-Fwd 5'-AGGCTGTGGGCAGATAGAGA-3'
GCAGAAGCCCTCTCCAGGAGCTTGCCGACAATGGGGAGGCTGCAGATGCTGGGGTTAGCAGGAAGTAAAA
TCACTGCCCGAGGCATCAGCCACCTGGTGAAAGCTTTGCCTCTCTGTCCACAGCTGAAAGAAGTCAGTTT
TCGGGACAACCAGCTCAGTGACCAGGTGGTGCTGAACATTGTGGAGGTTCTCCCTCACCTACCACGGCTC
CGGAAGCTTGACCTGAGCAGCAACAGCATCTGCGTGTCAACCCTACTCTGCTTGGCAAGGGTGGCAGTCA
CGTGTCCTACCGTCAGGATGCTTCAGGCCAGGGAGGCGGACCTCATCTTCCTTCTTTCCCCGCCCACAGA
GACAACTGCAGAGCTACAAAGAGCTCCAGACCTGCAGGAAAGTGACGGCCAGAGGAAAGGGGCTCAGAGC
AGAAGCTTGACGCTCAGGCTGCAGAAGTGTCAGCTCCAGGTCCACGATGCGGAGGCCCTCATAGCCCTGC
TCCAGGAAGGCCCTCACCTGGAGGAAGTGGACCTCTCAGGGAACCAGCTGGAAGATGAAGGCTGTCGGCT
GATGGCAGAGGCTGCATCCCAGCTGCACATCGCCAGGAAGCTGGACCTCAGCGACAACGGGCTTTCTGTG
GCCGGGGTGCATTGTGTGCTGAGGGCCGTGAGTGCGTGCTGGACCCTGGCAGAGCTGCACATCAGCCTGC
AGCACAAAACTGTGATCTTCATGTTTGCCCAGGAGCCAGAGGAGCAGAAGGGGCCCCAGGAGAGGGCTGC
ATTTCTTGACAGCCTCATGCTCCAGATGCCCTCTGAGCTGCCTCTGAGCT
