[The description below was written by a language model from this plasmid's Addgene catalogue record.]
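Description:
myc-NLRC5 is a mammalian expression plasmid built on the pcDNA3 backbone (about 5.4 kb without insert) that carries the human NLRC5 coding sequence, an insert of roughly 5.6 kb. The insert was placed between the EcoRV and XhoI sites of the polylinker by restriction cloning; the record does not say whether those sites survived. Expression is driven by the CMV immediate-early promoter, which gives strong constitutive transcription in most mammalian cell lines. The use of a BGH reverse sequencing primer is consistent with the bovine growth hormone polyadenylation signal that normally follows the pcDNA3 cloning site. A myc epitope tag encoded on the backbone side is fused to the N terminus of NLRC5, so the protein can be detected or immunoprecipitated with anti-myc antibodies without needing an NLRC5-specific reagent.

The plasmid is propagated in E. coli under ampicillin selection; its copy number is recorded as unknown. For mammalian work, the backbone provides a neomycin resistance marker, allowing G418 selection of stably transfected cells in addition to transient transfection. No feature table is supplied with the record, so other backbone elements cannot be confirmed here beyond what is standard for pcDNA3.

NLRC5 (also called NOD27, NOD4 or CLR16.1) is a member of the NOD-like receptor family. The associated publication concerns its role in controlling basal MHC class I gene expression in a manner that depends on the MHC enhanceosome. This suggests the construct is used for overexpressing tagged NLRC5 in cultured human or other mammalian cells to study its localisation, interactions and effects on MHC class I transcription.
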