Addgene plasmid #37509: myc-NLRC5
Depositing lab: Thomas Kufer. Depositing organization: Universitaet zu Koeln. Publication: NLRC5 Controls Basal MHC Class I Gene Expression in an MHC Enhanceosome-Dependent Manner. Neerincx A, Rodriguez GM, Steimle V, Kufer TA. J Immunol. 2012 May 15;188(10):4940-50. Epub 2012 Apr 6. 10.4049/jimmunol.1103136 PubMed 22490867.
Backbone
  Vector backbone: pcDNA3
  Backbone manufacturer: Invitrogen
  Backbone size w/o insert (bp): 5446
  Vector type: Mammalian Expression
  Selectable markers: Neomycin (select with G418)
Growth in bacteria
  Bacterial resistance: Ampicillin, 100 μg/mL
  Growth temperature: 37°C
  Growth strain: DH5alpha
  Copy number: Unknown
Gene/Insert
  Gene/Insert name: NLRC5
  Species: H. sapiens (human)
  Insert size (bp): 5600
  Entrez Gene: NLRC5 (a.k.a. CLR16.1, NOD27, NOD4)
  Promoter: CMV
  Tag / fusion protein: myc (N terminal on backbone)
  Cloning method: Restriction Enzyme; 5′ cloning site EcoRV (unknown if destroyed); 3′ cloning site XhoI (unknown if destroyed)
  Sequencing primers: 5′ CMV-F; 3′ BGH-Rev
Terms and licenses: Academic/Nonprofit Terms; Industry Terms: Not Available to Industry
How to cite: myc-NLRC5 was a gift from Thomas Kufer (Addgene plasmid # 37509 ; http://n2t.net/addgene:37509 ; RRID:Addgene_37509)
