LOCUS       Exported 11135 bp ds-DNA circular SYN 12-MAY-2021
DEFINITION  synthetic circular DNA
ACCESSION   .
VERSION     .
KEYWORDS    myc-NLRC5
SOURCE      synthetic DNA construct
  ORGANISM  synthetic DNA construct
REFERENCE   1 (bases 1 to 11135)
  AUTHORS   Neerincx A, Rodriguez GM, Steimle V, Kufer TA
  TITLE     NLRC5 Controls Basal MHC Class I Gene Expression in an MHC
            Enhanceosome-Dependent Manner.
  JOURNAL   J Immunol. 2012 May 15;188(10):4940-50. Epub 2012 Apr 6.
  PUBMED    22490867
REFERENCE   2 (bases 1 to 11135)
  AUTHORS   .
  TITLE     Direct Submission
  JOURNAL   Exported May 12, 2021 from SnapGene Server 1.1.58
            http://www.snapgene.com
FEATURES             Location/Qualifiers
     source          1..11135
                     /organism="synthetic DNA construct"
                     /mol_type="other DNA"
     enhancer        1..380
                     /label=CMV enhancer
                     /note="human cytomegalovirus immediate early enhancer"
     promoter        381..584
                     /label=CMV promoter
                     /note="human cytomegalovirus (CMV) immediate early
                     promoter"
     primer_bind     535..555
                     /label=CMV-F
                     /note="Human CMV immediate early promoter, forward primer"
     primer_bind     629..648
                     /label=T7
                     /note="T7 promoter, forward primer"
     promoter        629..647
                     /label=T7 promoter
                     /note="promoter for bacteriophage T7 RNA polymerase"
     CDS             689..718
                     /codon_start=1
                     /product="Myc (human c-Myc proto-oncogene) epitope tag"
                     /label=Myc
                     /translation="EQKLISEEDL"
     CDS             722..751
                     /codon_start=1
                     /product="Myc (human c-Myc proto-oncogene) epitope tag"
                     /label=Myc
                     /translation="EQKLISEEDL"
     CDS             755..784
                     /codon_start=1
                     /product="Myc (human c-Myc proto-oncogene) epitope tag"
                     /label=Myc
                     /translation="EQKLISEEDL"
     CDS             788..811
                     /codon_start=1
                     /product="recognition and cleavage site for human
                     rhinovirus 3C and PreScission proteases"
                     /label=HRV 3C site
                     /translation="LEVLFQGP"
     primer_bind     complement(6492..6509)
                     /label=BGH-rev
                     /note="Bovine growth hormone terminator, reverse primer.
                     Also called BGH reverse"
     polyA_signal    6498..6722
                     /label=bGH poly(A) signal
                     /note="bovine growth hormone polyadenylation signal"
     rep_origin      6768..7196
                     /direction=RIGHT
                     /label=f1 ori
                     /note="f1 bacteriophage origin of replication; arrow
                     indicates direction of (+) strand synthesis"
     primer_bind     complement(6855..6874)
                     /label=F1ori-R
                     /note="F1 origin, reverse primer"
     primer_bind     7065..7086
                     /label=F1ori-F
                     /note="F1 origin, forward primer"
     primer_bind     complement(7205..7225)
                     /label=pBABE 3'
                     /note="SV40 enhancer, reverse primer for pBABE vectors"
     promoter        7210..7539
                     /label=SV40 promoter
                     /note="SV40 enhancer and early promoter"
     rep_origin      7390..7525
                     /label=SV40 ori
                     /note="SV40 origin of replication"
     primer_bind     7452..7471
                     /label=SV40pro-F
                     /note="SV40 promoter/origin, forward primer"
     CDS             7606..8400
                     /codon_start=1
                     /gene="aph(3')-II (or nptII)"
                     /product="aminoglycoside phosphotransferase from Tn5"
                     /label=NeoR/KanR
                     /note="confers resistance to neomycin, kanamycin, and G418
                     (Geneticin(R))"
                     /translation="MIEQDGLHAGSPAAWVERLFGYDWAQQTIGCSDAAVFRLSAQGRP
                     VLFVKTDLSGALNELQDEAARLSWLATTGVPCAAVLDVVTEAGRDWLLLGEVPGQDLLS
                     SHLAPAEKVSIMADAMRRLHTLDPATCPFDHQAKHRIERARTRMEAGLVDQDDLDEEHQ
                     GLAPAELFARLKARMPDGEDLVVTHGDACLPNIMVENGRFSGFIDCGRLGVADRYQDIA
                     LATRDIAEELGGEWADRFLVLYGIAAPDSQRIAFYRLLDEFF"
     primer_bind     complement(7660..7679)
                     /label=Neo-R
                     /note="Neomycin resistance gene, reverse primer"
     primer_bind     8270..8289
                     /label=Neo-F
                     /note="Neomycin resistance gene, forward primer"
     polyA_signal    8574..8695
                     /label=SV40 poly(A) signal
                     /note="SV40 polyadenylation signal"
     primer_bind     complement(8611..8630)
                     /label=SV40pA-R
                     /note="SV40 polyA, reverse primer"
     primer_bind     8665..8684
                     /label=EBV-rev
                     /note="SV40 polyA terminator, reverse primer"
     primer_bind     complement(8744..8760)
                     /label=M13 rev
                     /note="common sequencing primer, one of multiple similar
                     variants"
     primer_bind     complement(8744..8760)
                     /label=M13 Reverse
                     /note="In lacZ gene. Also called M13-rev"
     primer_bind     complement(8757..8779)
                     /label=M13/pUC Reverse
                     /note="In lacZ gene"
     protein_bind    8768..8784
                     /label=lac operator
                     /bound_moiety="lac repressor encoded by lacI"
                     /note="The lac repressor binds to the lac operator to
                     inhibit transcription in E. coli. This inhibition can be
                     relieved by adding lactose or
                     isopropyl-beta-D-thiogalactopyranoside (IPTG)."
     promoter        complement(8792..8822)
                     /label=lac promoter
                     /note="promoter for the E. coli lac operon"
     protein_bind    8837..8858
                     /label=CAP binding site
                     /bound_moiety="E. coli catabolite activator protein"
                     /note="CAP binding activates transcription in the presence
                     of cAMP."
     primer_bind     complement(8975..8992)
                     /label=L4440
                     /note="L4440 vector, forward primer"
     rep_origin      complement(9146..9734)
                     /direction=LEFT
                     /label=ori
                     /note="high-copy-number ColE1/pMB1/pBR322/pUC origin of
                     replication"
     primer_bind     complement(9226..9245)
                     /label=pBR322ori-F
                     /note="pBR322 origin, forward primer"
     CDS             complement(9905..10765)
                     /codon_start=1
                     /gene="bla"
                     /product="beta-lactamase"
                     /label=AmpR
                     /note="confers resistance to ampicillin, carbenicillin, and
                     related antibiotics"
                     /translation="MSIQHFRVALIPFFAAFCLPVFAHPETLVKVKDAEDQLGARVGYI
                     ELDLNSGKILESFRPEERFPMMSTFKVLLCGAVLSRIDAGQEQLGRRIHYSQNDLVEYS
                     PVTEKHLTDGMTVRELCSAAITMSDNTAANLLLTTIGGPKELTAFLHNMGDHVTRLDRW
                     EPELNEAIPNDERDTTMPVAMATTLRKLLTGELLTLASRQQLIDWMEADKVAGPLLRSA
                     LPAGWFIADKSGAGERGSRGIIAALGPDGKPSRIVVIYTTGSQATMDERNRQIAEIGAS
                     LIKHW"
     primer_bind     10528..10547
                     /label=Amp-R
                     /note="Ampicillin resistance gene, reverse primer"
     promoter        complement(10766..10870)
                     /gene="bla"
                     /label=AmpR promoter
     primer_bind     complement(10945..10964)
                     /label=pRS-marker
                     /note="pRS vectors, use to sequence yeast selectable
                     marker"
ORIGIN
        1 gacattgatt attgactagt tattaatagt aatcaattac ggggtcatta gttcatagcc
       61 catatatgga gttccgcgtt acataactta cggtaaatgg cccgcctggc tgaccgccca
      121 acgacccccg cccattgacg tcaataatga cgtatgttcc catagtaacg ccaataggga
      181 ctttccattg acgtcaatgg gtggagtatt tacggtaaac tgcccacttg gcagtacatc
      241 aagtgtatca tatgccaagt acgcccccta ttgacgtcaa tgacggtaaa tggcccgcct
      301 ggcattatgc ccagtacatg accttatggg actttcctac ttggcagtac atctacgtat
      361 tagtcatcgc tattaccatg gtgatgcggt tttggcagta catcaatggg cgtggatagc
      421 ggtttgactc acggggattt ccaagtctcc accccattga cgtcaatggg agtttgtttt
      481 ggcaccaaaa tcaacgggac tttccaaaat gtcgtaacaa ctccgcccca ttgacgcaaa
      541 tgggcggtag gcgtgtacgg tgggaggtct atataagcag agctctctgg ctaactagag
      601 aacccactgc ttactggctt atcgaaatta atacgactca ctatagggag acccaagctg
      661 gctagcgttt aaacttaagc ttaccatgga gcagaagctg atctccgagg aggacctgaa
      721 cgagcagaag ctgatctccg aggaggacct gaacgagcag aagctgatct ccgaggagga
      781 cctgaacctg gaggtgctgt tccagggacc cggggtacct aaggatccag tgtggtggaa
      841 ttctgcagat atcatggacc ccgttggcct ccagctcggc aacaagaacc tgtggagctg
      901 tcttgtgagg ctgctcacca aagacccaga atggctgaac gccaagatga agttcttcct
      961 ccccaacacg gacctggatt ccaggaacga gaccttggac cctgaacaga gagtcatcct
     1021 gcaactcaac aagctgcatg tccagggttc ggacacctgg cagtctttca ttcattgtgt
     1081 gtgcatgcag ctggaggtgc ctctggacct ggaggtgctg ctgctgagta cttttggcta
     1141 tgatgatggg ttcaccagcc agctgggagc tgaggggaaa agccaacctg aatctcagct
     1201 ccaccatggc ctgaagcgcc cacatcagag ctgtgggtcc tcaccccgcc ggaagcagtg
     1261 caagaagcag cagctagagt tggccaagaa gtacctgcag ctcctgcgga cctctgccca
     1321 gcagcgctac aggagccaaa tccctgggtc agggcagccc cacgccttcc accaggtcta
     1381 tgtccctcca atcctgcgcc gggccacagc atccttagac actccggagg gggccattat
     1441 gggggacgtc aaggtggaag atggtgctga cgtgagcatc tcggacctct tcaacaccag
     1501 ggttaacaag ggcccgaggg tgaccgtgct tttggggaag gctggcatgg gcaagaccac
     1561 gctggcccac cggctctgcc agaagtgggc agagggccat ctgaactgtt tccaggccct
     1621 gttccttttt gaattccgcc agctcaactt gatcacgagg ttcctgacac cgtccgagct
     1681 cctttttgat ctgtacctga gccctgaatc ggaccacgac actgtcttcc agtacctgga
     1741 gaagaacgct gaccaagtcc tgctgatctt tgatgggcta gatgaggccc tccagcctat
     1801 gggtcctgat ggcccaggcc cagtcctcac ccttttctcc catctctgca atgggaccct
     1861 cctgcctggc tgccgggtga tggctacctc ccgtccaggg aagctgcctg cctgcctgcc
     1921 tgcagaggca gccatggtcc acatgttggg ctttgatggg ccacgggtgg aagaatatgt
     1981 gaatcacttc ttcagcgccc agccatcgcg ggagggggcc ctggtggagt tacagacaaa
     2041 tggacgtctc cgaagcctgt gtgcggtgcc cgcactgtgc caagtcgcct gtctttgcct
     2101 ccaccatctg cttcctgacc acgccccagg ccagtctgtg gccctcctgc ccaacatgac
     2161 tcagctctat atgcagatgg tgctcgccct cagcccccct gggcacttgc ccacctcgtc
     2221 cctactggac ctgggggagg tggccctgag gggcctggag acagggaagg ttatcttcta
     2281 tgcaaaagat attgctccac ccttgatagc ttttggggcc actcacagcc tgctgacttc
     2341 cttctgcgtc tgcacaggcc ctgggcacca gcagacaggc tatgctttca cccacctcag
     2401 cctgcaggag tttcttgctg ccctgcacct gatggccagc cccaaggtga acaaagacac
     2461 acttacccag tatgttaccc tccattcccg ctgggtacag cggaccaaag ctagactggg
     2521 cctctcagac cacctcccca ccttcctggc gggcctggca tcctgcacct gccgcccctt
     2581 ccttagccac ctggcgcagg gcaatgagga ctgtgtgggt gccaagcagg ctgctgtagt
     2641 gcaggtgttg aagaagttgg ccacccgcaa gctcacaggg ccaaaggttg tagagctgtg
     2701 tcactgtgtg gatgagacac aggagcctga gctggccagt ctcaccgcac aaagcctccc
     2761 ctatcaactg cccttccaca atttcccact gacctgcacc gacctggcca ccctgaccaa
     2821 catcctagag cacagggagg cccccatcca cctggatttt gatggctgtc ccctggagcc
     2881 ccactgccct gaggctctgg taggctgtgg gcagatagag aatctcagct ttaagagcag
     2941 gaagtgtggg gatgcctttg cagaagccct ctccaggagc ttgccgacaa tggggaggct
     3001 gcagatgctg gggttagcag gaagtaaaat cactgcccga ggcatcagcc acctggtgaa
     3061 agctttgcct ctctgtccac agctgaaaga agtcagtttt cgggacaacc agctcagtga
     3121 ccaggtggtg ctgaacattg tggaggttct ccctcaccta ccacggctcc ggaagcttga
     3181 cctgagcagc aacagcatct gcgtgtcaac cctactctgc ttggcaaggg tggcagtcac
     3241 gtgtcctacc gtcaggatgc ttcaggccag ggaggcggac ctcatcttcc ttctttcccc
     3301 gcccacagag acaactgcag agctacaaag agctccagac ctgcaggaaa gtgacggcca
     3361 gaggaaaggg gctcagagca gaagcttgac gctcaggctg cagaagtgtc agctccaggt
     3421 ccacgatgcg gaggccctca tagccctgct ccaggaaggc cctcacctgg aggaagtgga
     3481 cctctcaggg aaccagctgg aagatgaagg ctgtcggctg atggcagagg ctgcatccca
     3541 gctgcacatc gccaggaagc tggacctcag cgacaacggg ctttctgtgg ccggggtgca
     3601 ttgtgtgctg agggccgtga gtgcgtgctg gaccctggca gagctgcaca tcagcctgca
     3661 gcacaaaact gtgatcttca tgtttgccca ggagccagag gagcagaagg ggccccagga
     3721 gagggctgca tttcttgaca gcctcatgct ccagatgccc tctgagctgc ctctgagctc
     3781 ccgaaggatg aggctgacac attgtggcct ccaagaaaag cacctagagc agctctgcaa
     3841 ggctctggga ggaagctgcc acctcggtca cctccacctc gacttctcag gcaatgctct
     3901 gggggatgaa ggtgcagccc ggctggctca gctgctccca gggctgggag ctctgcagtc
     3961 cttgaacctc agtgagaacg gtttgtccct ggatgccgtg ttgggtttgg ttcggtgctt
     4021 ctccactctg cagtggctct tccgcttgga catcagcttt gaaagccaac acatcctcct
     4081 gagaggggac aagacaagca gggatatgtg ggccactgga tctttgccag acttcccagc
     4141 tgcagccaag ttcttagggt tccgtcagcg ctgcatcccc aggagcctct gcctcagtga
     4201 gtgtcctctg gagcccccaa gcctcacccg cctctgtgcc actctgaagg actgcccggg
     4261 acccctggaa ctgcaattgt cctgtgagtt cctgagtgac cagagcctgg agactctact
     4321 ggactgctta cctcaactcc ctcagctgag cctgctgcag ctgagccaga cgggactgtc
     4381 cccgaaaagc cccttcctgc tggccaacac cttaagcctg tgtccacggg ttaaaaaggt
     4441 ggatctcagg tccctgcacc atgcaacttt gcacttcaga tccaacgagg aggaggaagg
     4501 cgtgtgctgt ggcaggttca caggctgcag cctcagccag gagcacgtag agtcactctg
     4561 ctggttgctg agcaagtgta aagacctcag ccaggtggat ctctcagcaa acctgctggg
     4621 cgacagcgga ctcagatgcc ttctggaatg tctgccgcag gtgcccatct ccggtttgct
     4681 tgatctgagt cacaacagca tttctcagga aagtgccctg tacctgctgg agacactgcc
     4741 ctcctgccca cgtgtccggg aggcctcagt gaacctgggc tctgagcaga gcttccggat
     4801 tcacttctcc agagaggacc aggctgggaa gacactcagg ctaagtgagt gcagcttccg
     4861 gccagagcac gtgtccaggc tggccaccgg cttgagcaag tccctgcagc tgacggagct
     4921 cacgctgacc cagtgctgcc tgggccagaa gcagctggcc atcctcctga gcttggtggg
     4981 gcgacccgca gggctgttca gcctcagggt gcaggagccg tgggcggaca gagccagggt
     5041 tctctccctg ttagaagtct gcgcccaggc ctcaggcagt gtcactgaaa tcagcatctc
     5101 cgagacccag cagcagctct gtgtccagct ggaatttcct cgccaggaag agaatccaga
     5161 agctgtggca ctcaggttgg ctcactgtga ccttggagcc caccacagcc ttcttgtcgg
     5221 gcagctgatg gagacatgtg ccaggctgca gcagctcagc ttgtctcagg ttaacctctg
     5281 tgaggacgat gatgccagtt ccctgctgct gcagagcctc ctgctgtccc tctctgagct
     5341 gaagacattt cggctgacct ccagctgtgt gagcaccgag ggcctcgccc acctggcatc
     5401 tggtctgggc cactgccacc acttggagga gctggacttg tctaacaatc aatttgatga
     5461 ggagggcacc aaggcgctga tgagggccct tgaggggaaa tggatgctaa agaggctgga
     5521 cctcagtcac cttctgctga acagctccac cttggccttg cttactcaca gactaagcca
     5581 gatgacctgc ctgcagagcc tcagactgaa caggaacagt atcggtgatg tcggttgctg
     5641 ccacctttct gaggctctca gggctgccac cagcctagag gagctggact tgagccacaa
     5701 ccagattgga gacgctggtg tccagcactt agctaccatc ctgcctgggc tgccagagct
     5761 caggaagata gacctctcag ggaatagcat cagctcagcc gggggagtgc agttggcaga
     5821 gtctctcgtt ctttgcaggc gcctggagga gttgatgctt ggctgcaatg ccctggggga
     5881 tcccacagcc ctggggctgg ctcaggagct gccccagcac ctgagggtcc tacacctacc
     5941 attcagccat ctgggcccag gtggggccct gagcctggcc caggccctgg atggatcccc
     6001 ccatttggaa gagatcagct tggcggaaaa caacctggct ggaggggtcc tgcgtttctg
     6061 tatggagctc ccgctgctca gacagataga cctggtttcc tgtaagattg acaaccagac
     6121 tgccaagctc ctcacctcca gcttcacgag ctgccctgcc ctggaagtaa tcttgctgtc
     6181 ctggaatctc ctcggggatg aggcagctgc cgagctggcc caggtgctgc cgcagatggg
     6241 ccggctgaag agagtggacc tggagaagaa tcagatcaca gctttggggg cctggctcct
     6301 ggctgaagga ctggcccagg ggtctagcat ccaagtcatc cgcctctgga ataaccccat
     6361 tccctgcgac atggcccagc acctgaagag ccaggagccc aggctggact ttgccttctt
     6421 tgacaaccag ccccaggccc cttggggtac ttgactcgag tctagagggc ccgtttaaac
     6481 ccgctgatca gcctcgactg tgccttctag ttgccagcca tctgttgttt gcccctcccc
     6541 cgtgccttcc ttgaccctgg aaggtgccac tcccactgtc ctttcctaat aaaatgagga
     6601 aattgcatcg cattgtctga gtaggtgtca ttctattctg gggggtgggg tggggcagga
     6661 cagcaagggg gaggattggg aagacaatag caggcatgct ggggatgcgg tgggctctat
     6721 ggcttctgag gcggaaagaa ccagctgggg ctctaggggg tatccccnnn nnnnnnnnnn
     6781 nnnnnnnnnn nnnnnnnnnn nnnnnnnnnn nnnnnnnnnn nnnnnnnnnn nnnnnnnnnn
     6841 nnnnnnnnnn nnnnnnnnnn nnnnnnnnnn nnnnnnnnnn nnnnnnnnnn ncnnnnnnnn
     6901 nnnnnnnnnn nnnnnnnnnn nnnnnnnnnn nnnnnnnnnn nnnnnnnnnn nnnnnnnnnn
     6961 nnnnnnnnnn nnnnnnnnnn nnnannnnnn nnnnnnnnnn nnnnnnnnnn nnnnnnnnnn
     7021 nnnnnnnnnn nnncctttga cgttggagtc cacgttcttt aatagtggac tcttgttcca
     7081 aactggaaca acactcaacc ctatctcggt ctattctttt gatttataag ggattttgcc
     7141 gatttcggcc tattggttaa aaaatgagct gatttaacaa aaatttaacg cgaattaatt
     7201 ctgtggaatg tgtgtcagtt agggtgtgga aagtccccag gctccccagc aggcagaagt
     7261 atgcaaagca tgcatctcaa ttagtcagca accaggtgtg gaaagtcccc aggctcccca
     7321 gcaggcagaa gtatgcaaag catgcatctc aattagtcag caaccatagt cccgccccta
     7381 actccgccca tcccgcccct aactccgccc agttccgccc attctccgcc ccatggctga
     7441 ctaatttttt ttatttatgc agaggccgag gccgcctctg cctctgagct attccagaag
     7501 tagtgaggag gcttttttgg aggcctaggc ttttgcaaaa agctcccggg agcttgtata
     7561 tccattttcg gatctgatca agagacagga tgaggatcgt ttcgcatgat tgaacaagat
     7621 ggattgcacg caggttctcc ggccgcttgg gtggagaggc tattcggcta tgactgggca
     7681 caacagacaa tcggctgctc tgatgccgcc gtgttccggc tgtcagcgca ggggcgcccg
     7741 gttctttttg tcaagaccga cctgtccggt gccctgaatg aactgcagga cgaggcagcg
     7801 cggctatcgt ggctggccac gacgggcgtt ccttgcgcag ctgtgctcga cgttgtcact
     7861 gaagcgggaa gggactggct gctattgggc gaagtgccgg ggcaggatct cctgtcatct
     7921 caccttgctc ctgccgagaa agtatccatc atggctgatg caatgcggcg gctgcatacg
     7981 cttgatccgg ctacctgccc attcgaccac caagcgaaac atcgcatcga gcgagcacgt
     8041 actcggatgg aagccggtct tgtcgatcag gatgatctgg acgaagagca tcaggggctc
     8101 gcgccagccg aactgttcgc caggctcaag gcgcgcatgc ccgacggcga ggatctcgtc
     8161 gtgacccatg gcgatgcctg cttgccgaat atcatggtgg aaaatggccg cttttctgga
     8221 ttcatcgact gtggccggct gggtgtggcg gaccgctatc aggacatagc gttggctacc
     8281 cgtgatattg ctgaagagct tggcggcgaa tgggctgacc gcttcctcgt gctttacggt
     8341 atcgccgctc ccgattcgca gcgcatcgcc ttctatcgcc ttcttgacga gttcttctga
     8401 gcgggactct ggggttcgaa atgaccgacc aagcgacgcc caacctgcca tcacgagatt
     8461 tcgattccac cgccgccttc tatgaaaggt tgggcttcgg aatcgttttc cgggacgccg
     8521 gctggatgat cctccagcgc ggggatctca tgctggagtt cttcgcccac cccaacttgt
     8581 ttattgcagc ttataatggt tacaaataaa gcaatagcat cacaaatttc acaaataaag
     8641 catttttttc actgcattct agttgtggtt tgtccaaact catcaatgta tcttatcatg
     8701 tctgtatacc gtcgacctct agctagagct tggcgtaatc atggtcatag ctgtttcctg
     8761 tgtgaaattg ttatccgctc acaattccac acaacatacg agccggaagc ataaagtgta
     8821 aagcctgggg tgcctaatga gtgagctaac tcacattaat tgcgttgcgc tcactgcccg
     8881 ctttccagtc gggaaacctg tcgtgccagc tgcattaatg aatcggccaa cgcgcgggga
     8941 gaggcggttt gcgtattggg cgctcttccg cttcctcgct cactgactcg ctgcgctcgg
     9001 tcgttcggct gcggcgagcg gtatcagctc actcaaaggc ggtaatacgg ttatccacag
     9061 aatcagggga taacgcagga aagaacatgt gagcaaaagg ccagcaaaag gccaggaacc
     9121 gtaaaaaggc cgcgttgctg gcgtttttcc ataggctccg cccccctgac gagcatcaca
     9181 aaaatcgacg ctcaagtcag aggtggcgaa acccgacagg actataaaga taccaggcgt
     9241 ttccccctgg aagctccctc gtgcgctctc ctgttccgac cctgccgctt accggatacc
     9301 tgtccgcctt tctcccttcg ggaagcgtgg cgctttctca tagctcacgc tgtaggtatc
     9361 tcagttcggt gtaggtcgtt cgctccaagc tgggctgtgt gcacgaaccc cccgttcagc
     9421 ccgaccgctg cgccttatcc ggtaactatc gtcttgagtc caacccggta agacacgact
     9481 tatcgccact ggcagcagcc actggtaaca ggattagcag agcgaggtat gtaggcggtg
     9541 ctacagagtt cttgaagtgg tggcctaact acggctacac tagaagaaca gtatttggta
     9601 tctgcgctct gctgaagcca gttaccttcg gaaaaagagt tggtagctct tgatccggca
     9661 aacaaaccac cgctggtagc ggtggttttt ttgtttgcaa gcagcagatt acgcgcagaa
     9721 aaaaaggatc tcaagaagat cctttgatct tttctacggg gtctgacgct cagtggaacg
     9781 aaaactcacg ttaagggatt ttggtcatga gattatcaaa aaggatcttc acctagatcc
     9841 ttttaaatta aaaatgaagt tttaaatcaa tctaaagtat atatgagtaa acttggtctg
     9901 acagttacca atgcttaatc agtgaggcac ctatctcagc gatctgtcta tttcgttcat
     9961 ccatagttgc ctgactcccc gtcgtgtaga taactacgat acgggagggc ttaccatctg
    10021 gccccagtgc tgcaatgata ccgcgagacc cacgctcacc ggctccagat ttatcagcaa
    10081 taaaccagcc agccggaagg gccgagcgca gaagtggtcc tgcaacttta tccgcctcca
    10141 tccagtctat taattgttgc cgggaagcta gagtaagtag ttcgccagtt aatagtttgc
    10201 gcaacgttgt tgccattgct acaggcatcg tggtgtcacg ctcgtcgttt ggtatggctt
    10261 cattcagctc cggttcccaa cgatcaaggc gagttacatg atcccccatg ttgtgcaaaa
    10321 aagcggttag ctccttcggt cctccgatcg ttgtcagaag taagttggcc gcagtgttat
    10381 cactcatggt tatggcagca ctgcataatt ctcttactgt catgccatcc gtaagatgct
    10441 tttctgtgac tggtgagtac tcaaccaagt cattctgaga atagtgtatg cggcgaccga
    10501 gttgctcttg cccggcgtca atacgggata ataccgcgcc acatagcaga actttaaaag
    10561 tgctcatcat tggaaaacgt tcttcggggc gaaaactctc aaggatctta ccgctgttga
    10621 gatccagttc gatgtaaccc actcgtgcac ccaactgatc ttcagcatct tttactttca
    10681 ccagcgtttc tgggtgagca aaaacaggaa ggcaaaatgc cgcaaaaaag ggaataaggg
    10741 cgacacggaa atgttgaata ctcatactct tcctttttca atattattga agcatttatc
    10801 agggttattg tctcatgagc ggatacatat ttgaatgtat ttagaaaaat aaacaaatag
    10861 gggttccgcg cacatttccc cgaaaagtgc cacctgacgt cgacggatcg ggagatctcc
    10921 cgatccccta tggtgcactc tcagtacaat ctgctctgat gccgcatagt taagccagta
    10981 tctgctccct gcttgtgtgt tggaggtcgc tgagtagtgc gcgagcaaaa tttaagctac
    11041 aacaaggcaa ggcttgaccg acaattgcat gaagaatctg cttagggtta ggcgttttgc
    11101 gctgcttcgc gatgtacggg ccagatatac gcgtt
//
